Addgene plasmid #34204: KHBD00042
Depositing lab: Bart Deplancke. Depositing organization: Swiss Federal Institute of Technology (EPFL). Publication: Automated protein-DNA interaction screening of Drosophila regulatory elements. Korneel Hens, Jean-Daniel Feuz, Alina Isakova, Antonina Lagovitina, Andreas Massouras, Julien Bryois, Patrick Callaerts, Susan E. Celniker, Bart Deplancke. Nat Methods. 2011 Oct 30;8(12):1065-70. 10.1038/nmeth.1763 PubMed 22037703.
Backbone
  Vector backbone: pDONR221
  Backbone manufacturer: Invitrogen
  Backbone size w/o insert (bp): 2536
  Vector type: Gateway Donor Vector
Growth in bacteria
  Bacterial resistance: Kanamycin, 50 μg/mL
  Growth temperature: 37°C
  Growth strain: DH5alpha
  Copy number: High Copy
Gene/Insert
  Gene/Insert name: CG11294 (alt names: FBgn0030058; CG11294)
  Species: D. melanogaster (fly)
  Insert size (bp): 783
  Entrez Gene: CG11294 (a.k.a. Dmel_CG11294, CT31519, Dmel\CG11294)
  Cloning method: Gateway Cloning
  Sequencing primers: 5′ M13F; 3′ M13R
Terms and licenses: Academic/Nonprofit Terms; Industry Terms: Not Available to Industry
Depositor comments: Please note that the ORFs in this collection were cloned open-ended (without a stop codon).
How to cite: KHBD00042 was a gift from Bart Deplancke (Addgene plasmid # 34204 ; http://n2t.net/addgene:34204 ; RRID:Addgene_34204)
