[The description below was written by a language model from this plasmid's Addgene catalogue record.]
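Description:
KHBD00042 is a Gateway clone built on the Invitrogen pDONR221 backbone and carrying the open reading frame of the Drosophila melanogaster gene CG11294 (FBgn0030058). The insert is recorded as 783 bp in a backbone of 2536 bp without insert, and it was introduced by Gateway recombination. Although the repository lists the vector type as a Gateway donor vector, a pDONR221 derivative that has received an ORF normally functions as an entry clone, in which the insert is flanked by attL recombination sites. No feature table accompanies this entry, so the sites themselves are not documented here. The plasmid is maintained in E. coli as a high-copy construct under kanamycin selection, and M13 forward and reverse primer sites flank the insert for sequence verification.

There is no promoter driving expression of the insert in this vector, and no tags or reporters are recorded. It serves as a shuttle source for the coding sequence rather than as an expression plasmid. The depositor notes that the ORFs in this collection were cloned open-ended, without a stop codon, which allows the CG11294 coding sequence to be moved by LR recombination into destination vectors that add C-terminal fusions as well as N-terminal ones. The plasmid belongs to a collection associated with work on automated screening of protein-DNA interactions at Drosophila regulatory elements, so a likely use is transferring the ORF into vectors for such interaction assays. The record does not specify the particular destination vectors or describe the function of the CG11294 protein.
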