>Addgene plasmid #34204 | KHBD00042 | depositor partial sequence | sequence record 40771 | KHBD00042 sequence 783 bps
ATGGCAGGTCCTTTTATATCACCGCTGCCCGGCGATCTGCTCACGGAGTATATGTTTGGCCGTAGGCGAC
AGCGCCGGAACCGGACGACCTTCACGCCACAGCAGCTGCAGGAGCTGGAGGCACTCTTCCAGAAGACCCA
CTATCCCGACGTCTTCCTGCGCGAGGAGGTGGCCCTGAGGATCAGCCTCAGCGAGGCACGCGTCCAGGTG
TGGTTCCAGAATCGCCGGGCCAAGTGGCGCAAGCAGGCACGACTGCAGCTCCTCCAGGACGCCTGGCGGA
TGCGCTGCCTCAGCCTGGGCACGCCCCCCGTCATGGGCGGTGGAGCGGTGCAGGGCGGATCCGGCAACGG
AGCTACGGCTCGACCGCCCAGCCAGACGCCGGAGAACCTCTCTTCCGCGAGCAAGGATTCGGAACTGGCG
GAGGTGGGCAATGGACCCAATTCGGGGAGCTTCACCATGATGCACCCGGCATTCCAGCAGCAGCATCAGC
AACAACAGCACCAGGGACACCAGCAGGCCACGGATCAGGATAAGCTATCGAAGACCTATACAGAACTAAA
GCTCTATAAGGCGCCGTCGCACGGCATGGAACTGGGCGGAATGGCCGCCCTATCCGGACACTCCGACAAG
GGTTCCGATGGATCCGATTCCGAGGAGATTGATCTCACCTCCGGCGCCTGTATCGATTTCTCCCAGAGCA
GCAAGCTCCAGCAGCAGCAGCAGCAGCAACAACAACAGGGCACTCAGGGGGCGGCGGGATCAGCGGAGGC
GAATGGAGGCCTG
