>Addgene plasmid #34204 | KHBD00042 | addgene partial sequence | sequence record 41712 | M13-Rev 5'-CAGGAAACAGCTATGACC-3'
AATAATGATTTTATTTTGACTGATAGTGACCTGTTCGTTGCAACAAATTGATAAGCAATGCTTTCTTATA
ATGCCAACTTTGTACAAGAAAGTTGGCAACAGGCCTCCATTCGCCTCCGCTGATCCCGCCGCCCCCTGAG
TGCCCTGTTGTTGTTGCTGCTGCTGCTGCTGCTGGAGCTTGCTGCTCTGGGAGAAATCGATACAGGCGCC
GGAGGTGAGATCAATCTCCTCGGAATCGGATCCATCGGAACCCTTGTCGGAGTGTCCGGATAGGGCGGCC
ATTCCGCCCAGTTCCATGCCGTGCGACGGCGCCTTATAGAGCTTTAGTTCTGTATAGGTCTTCGATAGCT
TATCCTGATCCGTGGCCTGCTGGTGTCCCTGGTGCTGTTGTTGCTGATGCTGCTGCTGGAATGCCGGGTG
CATCATGGTGAAGCTCCCCGAATTGGGTCCATTGCCCACCTCCGCCAGTTCCGAATCCTTGCTCGCGGAA
GAGAGGTTCTCCGGCGTCTGGCTGGGCGGTCGAGCCGTAGCTCCGTTGCCGGATCCGCCCTGCACCGCTC
CACCGCCCATGACGGGGGGCGTGCCCAGGCTGAGGCAGCGCATCCGCCAGGCGTCCTGGAGGAGCTGCAG
TCGTGCCTGCTTGCGCCACTTGGCCCGGCGATTCTGGAACCACACCTGGACGCGTGCCTCGCTGAGGCTG
ATCCTCAGGGCCACCTCCTCGCGCAGGAAGACGTCGGGATAGTGGGTCTTCTGGAAGAGTGCCTCCAGCT
CCTGCAGCTGCTGTGGCGTGAAGGTCGTCC
